>Addgene plasmid #17087 | ZE46 DeltaPGB Dvl2 pCS2P+ | addgene partial sequence | sequence record 22891 | SP6 5'-ATTTAGGTGACACTATAG-3'
TCGATGGCACCATGGCGGAGACCAAGATAATTTATCACATTGACGAAGAGGAGACGCCGTACTTGGTGAA
GATTCCCATAGCGGCCGAGAAAATCACTTTGCTGGATTTTAAGCAGGTCTTGAACAAGCCGAACTACAAA
TTCTTCTTCAAGTCTATGGACCAGGACTTCGGGGTGGTGAAGGAAGAGATCTCAGATGACAGTGCCAAGC
TGCCATGCTTCAACGGAAGAGTTGTCTCTTGGCTGGTGTCCTCGGATACCCCTGCAGCAGAGCCTGTAGC
TCCTCCAGTAGAGGTCCCGTCTCAGCCCTCACCTCCTCCTCCACCCCTGCCTCCACCTCCTGCTGAGAGG
ATGGCGGGCATTGGAGACTCCAGACCTCCTTCTTTCCATCCCAACACCACAGGCAGCCTGGAGTCTTTAG
ATGATCAGACCGAGACGGAGTCAGTCGTGTCTTTCAGGAGAGAGAGACCTCGACCCAGAGAGAGCTTGGA
GCAACATGGGCCCCGTATGAATGGACAGTCCCATTTGGACAGACACCTGGCCGGATATGAGAGCGCTACT
ACAGTGATGAGCAGTGAACTGGACACCACAAGTTTTTGTGACTCTGATGACGATGATACCATGAGCAGGT
TCAGCAGCTCCACTGAACAGAGCACAGCATCTAGATTGCTCAAACGCCACCGAAGACGCCGGAAACAGCG
GACAGTCACTCTTAACATGGA
