[The description below was written by a language model from this plasmid's Addgene catalogue record.]
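Description:
ZE46 DeltaPGB Dvl2 pCS2P+ is a zebrafish expression plasmid built on the CS2P+ backbone (about 4.1 kb without insert), a member of the pCS2 family of vectors widely used for making synthetic mRNA and for expression in vertebrate embryos. It is propagated in E. coli under ampicillin selection. The copy number is listed as unknown, and the record includes no feature table, so the origin of replication and other backbone elements are not explicitly documented. SP6 and T7 sites flank the insert and serve as sequencing primer sites. The depositor's notes indicate that SP6 is also the promoter used for in vitro transcription of sense RNA from linearised template.

The insert is zebrafish (D. rerio) dishevelled 2 (dvl2), a cytoplasmic scaffolding component of Wnt signalling. It carries the DeltaPGB mutation, an internal deletion of amino acids 231–252. The coding sequence was placed between the ClaI and EcoRI sites of the polylinker by restriction cloning, and it is not recorded whether these sites remain intact. No epitope tag or reporter fusion is listed.

According to the depositor, the main use of the construct is production of functional synthetic RNA, which in this kind of work is typically microinjected into embryos to express the mutant protein. The associated study examined the distinct roles of zebrafish Dapper1 and Dapper2 in Wnt-mediated developmental processes. A Dishevelled deletion variant fits that context as a tool for testing which regions of the protein are needed for its activity or interactions, although the record does not state the specific functional consequence of the DeltaPGB deletion.
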