Addgene plasmid #17087: ZE46 DeltaPGB Dvl2 pCS2P+
Depositing lab: Randall Moon. Depositing organization: University of Washington. Publication: Zebrafish Dapper1 and Dapper2 play distinct roles in Wnt-mediated developmental processes. Waxman JS, Hocking AM, Stoick CL, Moon RT. Development. 2004 Dec. 131(23):5909-21. 10.1242/dev.01520 PubMed 15539487.
Backbone
  Vector backbone: CS2P+
  Backbone size w/o insert (bp): 4100
  Vector type: Zebrafish Expression
Growth in bacteria
  Bacterial resistance: Ampicillin, 100 μg/mL
  Growth temperature: 37°C
  Growth strain: DH5alpha
  Copy number: Unknown
Gene/Insert
  Gene/Insert name: Dvl-2 (alt name: Dishevelled 2)
  Species: D. rerio (zebrafish)
  Mutation: DeltaPGB (deletes amino acids 231-252)
  Entrez Gene: dvl2 (a.k.a. sb:eu471, wu:fc05d12, wu:fo71e09, wu:fp54a02, zgc:55372)
  Cloning method: Restriction Enzyme; 5′ cloning site ClaI (unknown if destroyed); 3′ cloning site EcoRI (unknown if destroyed)
  Sequencing primers: 5′ SP6; 3′ T7
Terms and licenses: Academic/Nonprofit Terms; Industry Terms: Not Available to Industry
Depositor comments: Dishevelled 2 deleted in amino acids 231-252, cloned into Cla/EcoR1 sites. Notes for Use: For functional synthetic RNA cut ASP718, transcribe SP6. Select clones with amp. Reference: Waxman JS, Hocking AM, Stoick CL, Moon RT. Zebrafish Dapper1 and Dapper2 play distinct roles in Wnt-mediated developmental processes. Development. 2004 Dec;131(23):5909-21.
How to cite: ZE46 DeltaPGB Dvl2 pCS2P+ was a gift from Randall Moon (Addgene plasmid # 17087 ; http://n2t.net/addgene:17087 ; RRID:Addgene_17087)
